>Addgene plasmid #184838 | pPlacPbuCas13b-gRNA-NT | addgene full sequence | sequence record 373981 | Addgene NGS Result
ATACGGAATTCCGGATGAGCATTCATCAGGCGGGCAAGAATGTGAATAAAGGCCGGATAAAACTTGTGCT
TATTTTTCTTTACGGTCTTTAAAAAGGCCGTAATATCCAGCTGAACGGTCTGGTTATAGGTACATTGAGC
AACTGACTGAAATGCCTCAAAATGTTCTTTACGATGCCATTGGGATATATCAACGGTGGTATATCCAGTG
ATTTTTTTCTCCATTTTAGCTTCCTTAGCTCCTGAAAATCTCGATAACTCAAAAAATACGCCCGGTAGTG
ATCTTATTTCATTATGGTGAAAGTTGGAACCTCTTACGTGCCGATCAACGTCTCATTTTCGCCAAAAGTT
GGCCCAGGGCTTCCCGGTATCAACAGGGACACCAGGATTTATTTATTCTGCGAAGTGATCTTCCGTCACA
GGTATTTATTCGGCGCAAAGTGCGTCGGGTGATGCTGCCAACTTACTGATTTAGTGTATGATGGTGTTTT
TGAGGTGCTCCAGTGGCTTCTGTTTCTATCAGCTGTCCCTCCTGTTCAGCTACTGACGGGGTGGTGCGTA
ACGGCAAAAGCACCGCCGGACATCAGCGCTAGCGGAGTGTATACTGGCTTACTATGTTGGCACTGATGAG
GGTGTCAGTGAAGTGCTTCATGTGGCAGGAGAAAAAAGGCTGCACCGGTGCGTCAGCAGAATATGTGATA
CAGGATATATTCCGCTTCCTCGCTCACTGACTCGCTACGCTCGGTCGTTCGACTGCGGCGAGCGGAAATG
GCTTACGAACGGGGCGGAGATTTCCTGGAAGATGCCAGGAAGATACTTAACAGGGAAGTGAGAGGGCCGC
GGCAAAGCCGTTTTTCCATAGGCTCCGCCCCCCTGACAAGCATCACGAAATCTGACGCTCAAATCAGTGG
TGGCGAAACCCGACAGGACTATAAAGATACCAGGCGTTTCCCCCTGGCGGCTCCCTCGTGCGCTCTCCTG
TTCCTGCCTTTCGGTTTACCGGTGTCATTCCGCTGTTATGGCCGCGTTTGTCTCATTCCACGCCTGACAC
TCAGTTCCGGGTAGGCAGTTCGCTCCAAGCTGGACTGTATGCACGAACCCCCCGTTCAGTCCGACCGCTG
CGCCTTATCCGGTAACTATCGTCTTGAGTCCAACCCGGAAAGACATGCAAAAGCACCACTGGCAGCAGCC
ACTGGTAATTGATTTAGAGGAGTTAGTCTTGAAGTCATGCGCCGGTTAAGGCTAAACTGAAAGGACAAGT
TTTGGTGACTGCGCTCCTCCAAGCCAGTTACCTCGGTTCAAAGAGTTGGTAGCTCAGAGAACCTTCGAAA
AACCGCCCTGCAAGGCGGTTTTTTCGTTTTCAGAGCAAGAGATTACGCGCAGACCAAAACGATCTCAAGA
AGATCATCTTATTAATCAGATAAAATATTTCTAGATTTCAGTGCAATTTATCTCTTCAAATGTAGCACCT
GAAGTCAGCCCCATACGATATAAGTTGTAATTCTCATGTTTGACAGCTTATCATCGATAAGCTTTAATGC
GGTAGTTTATCACAGTTAAATTGCTAACGCAGTCAGGCACCGTGTATGAAATCTAACAATGCGCTCATCG
TCATCCTCGGCACCGTCACCCTGGATGCTGTAGGCATAGGCTTGGTTATGCCGGTACTGCCGGGCCTCTT
GCGGGATTTTACACTTTATGCTTCCGGCTCGTATGTTAGGAGGTCTTTATCATGCAAAAACAAGATAAAT
TATTTGTAGATAGAAAGAAAAATGCTATATTTGCCTTTCCTAAATATATAACAATAATGGAAAACAAAGA
GAAACCTGAACCAATTTATTATGAATTGACAGATAAGCATTTCTGGGCTGCCTTTCTTAACTTGGCGCGC
CACAATGTCTATACCACCATTAATCACATCAACAGACGTTTGGAAATAGCAGAGCTAAAAGACGATGGAT
ATATGATGGGCATTAAAGGCAGCTGGAACGAGCAAGCGAAAAAACTCGACAAAAAAGTTCGGCTGAGAGA
CTTGATCATGAAACACTTTCCTTTTCTGGAAGCTGCAGCTTATGAAATGACAAACTCTAAAAGTCCCAAC
AATAAGGAGCAACGGGAAAAGGAACAATCCGAAGCCCTATCACTTAACAACTTGAAGAATGTTCTATTCA
TTTTCTTGGAAAAACTTCAGGTTCTCAGGAACTACTACTCCCATTACAAGTATTCTGAAGAATCCCCAAA
ACCGATATTTGAAACAAGCCTTTTGAAAAACATGTATAAGGTTTTCGATGCCAATGTGCGGTTAGTAAAG
AGAGACTATATGCATCATGAGAATATAGACATGCAAAGAGATTTTACACATCTCAACAGGAAAAAACAAG
TGGGACGAACAAAAAACATCATAGACAGTCCTAACTTTCATTACCATTTTGCAGATAAAGAAGGCAATAT
GACCATAGCAGGCTTACTGTTCTTCGTCTCTTTATTTCTTGATAAAAAAGACGCTATTTGGATGCAGAAA
AAGCTAAAGGGATTTAAAGATGGCAGAAACTTGCGTGAGCAAATGACAAACGAAGTATTTTGCAGAAGCC
GTATATCTTTGCCTAAGCTAAAATTAGAGAATGTACAGACAAAAGACTGGATGCAACTTGATATGCTTAA
CGAATTGGTTCGCTGTCCCAAATCGCTGTATGAACGGTTACGAGAAAAAGATAGGGAAAGTTTTAAAGTA
CCTTTCGATATTTTCTCTGACGACTATAATGCTGAAGAAGAACCATTTAAGAACACGCTTGTAAGGCATC
AAGACCGCTTTCCATATTTTGTCTTGAGATATTTCGATTTAAATGAGATATTCGAACAACTCCGCTTCCA
AATAGATTTAGGTACCTATCATTTCTCTATCTATAACAAACGTATCGGTGACGAAGATGAAGTTCGCCAT
CTCACACATCATCTATATGGCTTTGCGCGCATTCAGGACTTTGCACCACAAAACCAACCAGAAGAATGGA
GAAAATTAGTGAAAGACTTAGATCATTTTGAGACATCGCAAGAGCCTTACATATCTAAGACTGCTCCACA
TTACCATTTAGAGAACGAAAAGATAGGCATTAAGTTTTGCAGTGCCCACAACAACCTCTTTCCATCTCTT
CAGACCGACAAAACATGCAATGGAAGAAGTAAATTTAATCTCGGAACACAATTTACAGCAGAAGCATTTT
TAAGTGTCCACGAATTGTTGCCGATGATGTTTTATTATCTGTTATTGACCAAGGATTACTCCAGAAAAGA
AAGCGCAGACAAAGTAGAGGGAATTATAAGAAAAGAAATAAGCAACATATACGCTATCTACGATGCTTTT
GCCAATAATGAGATAAATAGCATTGCAGACTTAACCCGTCGGCTTCAAAATACAAATATACTACAAGGCC
ATTTGCCAAAACAAATGATTTCCATATTGAAAGGCAGACAAAAAGATATGGGAAAAGAGGCTGAGCGCAA
AATTGGGGAAATGATAGACGACACCCAAAGAAGACTTGACTTGCTCTGCAAGCAGACAAATCAGAAGATA
AGGATTGGCAAAAGGAATGCCGGTCTGCTAAAATCGGGAAAAATTGCAGATTGGTTGGTAAATGACATGA
TGCGCTTCCAACCTGTTCAAAAAGACCAAAATAACATTCCAATAAACAATAGCAAGGCTAACAGCACCGA
ATATCGAATGCTTCAGCGTGCGCTTGCCCTTTTCGGCAGTGAGAACTTCCGCCTTAAGGCATATTTTAAT
CAAATGAATCTTGTGGGGAATGACAATCCGCATCCTTTCCTTGCAGAAACACAATGGGAACATCAAACTA
ACATTCTGTCTTTCTACCGAAACTATTTGGAAGCGAGGAAAAAGTATCTTAAGGGCTTAAAACCACAAAA
CTGGAAACAATATCAGCATTTTCTCATACTTAAAGTACAGAAGACCAACCGCAACACATTAGTTACAGGA
TGGAAAAACAGTTTCAATCTCCCCCGTGGAATATTTACCCAACCAATAAGGGAATGGTTTGAGAAACATA
ATAATTCAAAAAGAATATACGACCAAATACTATCTTTTGACCGAGTAGGGTTTGTTGCAAAAGCTATTCC
CTTATACTTTGCAGAAGAATATAAAGACAATGTACAGCCTTTCTACGATTATCCGTTCAATATCGGCAAC
AGACTTAAACCAAAAAAAAGGCAATTCTTAGATAAAAAAGAGCGTGTCGAATTGTGGCAAAAGAATAAAG
AGCTATTCAAAAATTATCCGTCTGAAAAGAAAAAGACAGACTTAGCTTATCTTGATTTTTTATCATGGAA
AAAGTTCGAACGCGAACTGCGACTTATCAAGAATCAGGATATCGTCACATGGTTGATGTTCAAAGAACTA
TTCAATATGGCTACTGTGGAAGGATTGAAGATTGGAGAAATACATCTGAGGGACATCGATACAAACACGG
CAAATGAGGAAAGCAACAATATTCTAAATAGAATCATGCCCATGAAGTTGCCTGTTAAAACATACGAAAC
AGACAATAAAGGAAATATATTAAAGGAAAGACCTTTAGCAACCTTTTATATCGAAGAAACGGAAACCAAA
GTCCTGAAACAGGGCAATTTCAAAGCATTGGTAAAAGACCGAAGACTCAATGGGCTATTCTCATTTGCAG
AAACTACAGACTTGAACTTAGAGGAACATCCTATCAGCAAATTGAGTGTAGACCTTGAGCTTATAAAATA
TCAGACTACAAGGATTAGTATCTTTGAGATGACATTAGGACTGGAAAAGAAACTCATAGACAAATATTCC
ACACTACCTACAGATAGCTTCAGAAATATGCTTGAAAGGTGGTTGCAGTGCAAAGCTAATAGACCGGAAT
TAAAGAATTACGTTAATAGTTTGATTGCAGTGAGAAATGCTTTTTCCCACAACCAGTATCCCATGTATGA
TGCCACACTCTTTGCTGAAGTTAAAAAATTTACTCTTTTCCCTTCTGTCGATACAAAAAAGATTGAGCTA
AATATAGCGCCACAGTTACTGGAAATAGTAGGAAAAGCCATAAAAGAAATTGAAAAATCAGAAAATAAAA
ACTAAATTGACAGCTAGCTCAGTCCTAGGTATAATGCTAGCGCTGAGTTGCATCTGCCTTCTTTTTGAAA
GGTAAAAACAACGTACCTTCGTACGTTGCATCTGCCTTCTTTTTGAAAGGTAAAAACAACATCGTCCATT
CCGACAGCATCGCCAGTCACTATGGCGTGCTGCTAGCGCTATATGCGTTGATGCAATTTCTATGCGCACC
CGTTCTCGGAGCACTGTCCGACCGCTTTGGCCGCCGCCCAGTCCTGCTCGCTTCGCTACTTGGAGCCACT
ATCGACTACGCGATCATGGCGACCACACCCGTCCTGTGGATCCTCTACGCCGGACGCATCGTGGCCGGCA
TCACCGGCGCCACAGGTGCGGTTGCTGGCGCCTATATCGCCGACATCACCGATGGGGAAGATCGGGCTCG
CCACTTCGGGCTCATGAGCGCTTGTTTCGGCGTGGGTATGGTGGCAGGCCCCGTGGCCGGGGGACTGTTG
GGCGCCATCTCCTTGCATGCACCATTCCTTGCGGCGGCGGTGCTCAACGGCCTCAACCTACTACTGGGCT
GCTTCCTAATGCAGGAGTCGCATAAGGGAGAGCGTCGACCGATGCCCTTGAGAGCCTTCAACCCAGTCAG
CTCCTTCCGGTGGGCGCGGGGCATGACTATCGTCGCCGCACTTATGACTGTCTTCTTTATCATGCAACTC
GTAGGACAGGTGCCGGCAGCGCTCTGGGTCATTTTCGGCGAGGACCGCTTTCGCTGGAGCGCGACGATGA
TCGGCCTGTCGCTTGCGGTATTCGGAATCTTGCACGCCCTCGCTCAAGCCTTCGTCACTGGTCCCGCCAC
CAAACGTTTCGGCGAGAAGCAGGCCATTATCGCCGGCATGGCGGCCGACGCGCTGGGCTACGTCTTGCTG
GCGTTCGCGACGCGAGGCTGGATGGCCTTCCCCATTATGATTCTTCTCGCTTCCGGCGGCATCGGGATGC
CCGCGTTGCAGGCCATGCTGTCCAGGCAGGTAGATGACGACCATCAGGGACAGCTTCAAGGATCGCTCGC
GGCTCTTACCAGCCTAACTTCGATCATTGGACCGCTGATCGTCACGGCGATTTATGCCGCCTCGGCGAGC
ACATGGAACGGGTTGGCATGGATTGTAGGCGCCGCCCTATACCTTGTCTGCCTCCCCGCGTTGCGTCGCG
GTGCATGGAGCCGGGCCACCTCGACCTGAATGGAAGCCGGCGGCACCTCGCTAACGGATTCACCACTCCA
AGAATTGGAGCCAATCAATTCTTGCGGAGAACTGTGAATGCGCAAACCAACCCTTGGCAGAACATATCCA
TCGCGTCCGCCATCTCCAGCAGCCGCACGCGGCGCATCTCGGGCAGCGTTGGGTCCTGGCCACGGGTGCG
CATGATCGTGCTCCTGTCGTTGAGGACCCGGCTAGGCTGGCGGGGTTGCCTTACTGGTTAGCAGAATGAA
TCACCGATACGCGAGCGAACGTGAAGCGACTGCTGCTGCAAAACGTCTGCGACCTGAGCAACAACATGAA
TGGTCTTCGGTTTCCGTGTTTCGTAAAGTCTGGAAACGCGGAAGTCCCCTACGTGCTGCTGAAGTTGCCC
GCAACAGAGAGTGGAACCAACCGGTGATACCACGATACTATGACTGAGAGTCAACGCCATGAGCGGCCTC
ATTTCTTATTCTGAGTTACAACAGTCCGCACCGCTGCCGGTAGCTCCTTCCGGTGGGCGCGGGGCATGAC
TATCGTCGCCGCACTTATGACTGTCTTCTTTATCATGCAACTCGTAGGACAGGTGCCGGCAGCGCCCAAC
AGTCCCCCGGCCACGGGGCCTGCCACCATACCCACGCCGAAACAAGCGCCCTGCACCATTATGTTCCGGA
TCTGCATCGCAGGATGCTGCTGGCTACCCTGTGGAACACCTACATCTGTATTAACGAAGCGCTAACCGTT
TTTATCAGGCTCTGGGAGGCAGAATAAATGATCATATCGTCAATTATTACCTCCACGGGGAGAGCCTGAG
CAAACTGGCCTCAGGCATTTGAGAAGCACACGGTCACACTGCTTCCGGTAGTCAATAAACCGGTAAACCA
GCAATAGACATAAGCGGCTATTTAACGACCCTGCCCTGAACCGACGACCGGGTCGAATTTGCTTTCGAAT
TTCTGCCATTCATCCGCTTATTATCACTTATTCAGGCGTAGCAACCAGGCGTTTAAGGGCACCAATAACT
GCCTTAAAAAAATTACGCCCCGCCCTGCCACTCATCGCAGTACTGTTGTAATTCATTAAGCATTCTGCCG
ACATGGAAGCCATCACAAACGGCATGATGAACCTGAATCGCCAGCGGCATCAGCACCTTGTCGCCTTGCG
TATAATATTTGCCCATGGTGAAAACGGGGGCGAAGAAGTTGTCCATATTGGCCACGTTTAAATCAAAACT
GGTGAAACTCACCCAGGGATTGGCTGAGACGAAAAACATATTCTCAATAAACCCTTTAGGGAAATAGGCC
AGGTTTTCACCGTAACACGCCACATCTTGCGAATATATGTGTAGAAACTGCCGGAAATCGTCGTGGTATT
CACTCCAGAGCGATGAAAACGTTTCAGTTTGCTCATGGAAAACGGTGTAACAAGGGTGAACACTATCCCA
TATCACCAGCTCACCGTCTTTCATTGCC
Features (pLannotate 1.2.2; 14 found; start..end, strand, type, name):
    225..327     -  promoter       cat promoter: promoter of the E. coli cat gene encoding chloramphenicol acetyltransferase
    448..591     +  mobile_element IS1 (fragment): prokaryotic transposable element IS1
    710..765     -  rep_origin     RSF ori (fragment): Plasmids containing the RSF 1030 origin of replication can be propagated in E. coli cells that contain additional plasmids with compatible origins.
    853..1398    -  rep_origin     p15A ori: Plasmids containing the medium-copy-number p15A origin of replication can be propagated in E. coli cells that contain a second plasmid with the ColE1 origin.
   1510..1538    +  promoter       tet promoter: E. coli promoter for tetracycline efflux protein gene
   1586..1687    +  CDS            TcR (fragment): tetracycline efflux protein; tet; confers resistance to tetracycline
   1688..1717    +  promoter       lac promoter: promoter for the E. coli lac operon
   5117..5151    +  promoter       J23119 promoter: bacterial promoter (Registry of Standard Biological Parts BBa J23119)
   5241..6329    +  CDS            TcR (fragment): tetracycline efflux protein; tet; confers resistance to tetracycline
   6571..6696    -  CDS            YPB1_ECOLX (fragment): Protein predicted: Swiss-Prot protein existence level 4. From Escherichia coli.
   6832..6925    +  CDS            TcR (fragment): tetracycline efflux protein; tet; confers resistance to tetracycline
   6922..6979    -  CDS            TcR (fragment): tetracycline efflux protein; tet; confers resistance to tetracycline
   6966..7064    +  CDS            YPB2_ECOLX (fragment): Protein predicted: Swiss-Prot protein existence level 4. From Escherichia coli.
   7363..224     -  CDS            CmR (across the origin): chloramphenicol acetyltransferase; cat; confers resistance to chloramphenicol
