[The description below was written by a language model from this plasmid's Addgene catalogue record and pLannotate feature annotations shown in this document.]
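Description:
pPlacPbuCas13b-gRNA-NT is a bacterial expression plasmid of about 7.8 kb built on the pACYC184 backbone, designed to supply both components of the Prevotella buccae Cas13b (PbuCas13b) RNA-targeting CRISPR system from a single vector. It replicates through the p15A origin, which is compatible with ColE1-type plasmids and so allows a second plasmid to be maintained in the same E. coli cell. The catalogue lists the plasmid as high copy, although p15A is generally regarded as a lower- to medium-copy origin. Selection is by chloramphenicol, through the cat gene and its native promoter. The tetracycline resistance gene of pACYC184 appears only as fragments flanking the insert, showing that the cassette was placed within it by Gibson assembly and that tetracycline resistance is not expected to be functional. Small IS1 and RSF ori fragments are backbone remnants.

The payload has two transcription units. A lac promoter sits upstream of a roughly 3.4 kb unannotated region. By position and by the catalogue description, this region corresponds to the PbuCas13b nuclease coding sequence, though the feature table does not label it. Downstream, the strong constitutive synthetic promoter J23119 drives a single-spacer CRISPR array carrying a shortened non-targeting spacer. The array is also not annotated, and the record does not state what terminators are present.

Because the guide has no intended target, the construct serves as the non-targeting control alongside targeting versions in bacterial Cas13b assays. The associated work concerns computational prediction of anti-CRISPR proteins and identification of an inhibitor of Cas13b nucleases, a context in which such a control sets the baseline for Cas13b activity and its inhibition.
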