Addgene plasmid #184838: pPlacPbuCas13b-gRNA-NT
Purpose: Expression of single-spacer CRISPR array with a shortened non-targeting spacer for PbuCas13b and expression of PbuCas13b in bacteria.
Depositing lab: Chase Beisel. Depositing organization: Helmholtz-Zentrum fuer Infektionsforschung (HZI). Publication: Anti-CRISPR prediction using deep learning reveals an inhibitor of Cas13b nucleases. Wandera KG, Alkhnbashi OS, Bassett HVI, Mitrofanov A, Hauns S, Migur A, Backofen R, Beisel CL. Mol Cell. 2022 May 24. pii: S1097-2765(22)00437-3. doi: 10.1016/j.molcel.2022.05.003. PubMed 35649413.
Backbone
  Vector backbone: pACYC184
  Backbone size w/o insert (bp): 4289
  Total vector size (bp): 7799
  Vector type: Bacterial Expression, CRISPR, Synthetic Biology
Growth in bacteria
  Bacterial resistance: Chloramphenicol, 25 μg/mL
  Growth temperature: 37°C
  Growth strain: DH5alpha
  Copy number: High Copy
Gene/Insert
  Gene/Insert name: Co-expression of single-spacer CRISPR array with a nontargeting spacer for PbuCas13b and PbuCas13b nuclease in bacteria.
  gRNA/shRNA sequence: CGTACCTTCGTAC
  Species: Prevotella buccae
  Promoter: J23119 and lac promoter
  Cloning method: Gibson Cloning
  Sequencing primers: 5′ TTGAAGTCATGCGCCGGTTA; 3′ catacccacgccgaaacaag
Terms and licenses: Academic/Nonprofit Terms; Industry Terms: Not Available to Industry
How to cite: pPlacPbuCas13b-gRNA-NT was a gift from Chase Beisel (Addgene plasmid # 184838 ; http://n2t.net/addgene:184838 ; RRID:Addgene_184838)
